Addgene plasmid #86563: pFBD-Akt1(E17K)
Purpose: Expresses human full-length Akt1(E17K) mutant
Depositing lab: Thomas Leonard & Ivan Yudushkin. Depositing organization: Medical University of Vienna. Publication: PI(3,4,5)P3 Engagement Restricts Akt Activity to Cellular Membranes. Ebner M, Lucic I, Leonard TA, Yudushkin I. Mol Cell. 2017 Feb 2;65(3):416-431.e6. doi: 10.1016/j.molcel.2016.12.028. PubMed 28157504.
Backbone
  Vector backbone: pFastBac Dual
  Total vector size (bp): 8382
  Vector type: Insect Expression
  Selectable markers: Gentamicin
Growth in bacteria
  Bacterial resistance: Ampicillin, 100 μg/mL
  Growth temperature: 37°C
  Growth strain: DH5alpha
  Copy number: High Copy
Gene/Insert
  Gene/Insert name: Akt1
  Species: H. sapiens (human)
  Insert size (bp): 1443
  Mutation: E17K mutation in the PH domain
  Entrez Gene: AKT1 (a.k.a. AKT, PKB, PKB-ALPHA, PRKBA, RAC, RAC-ALPHA)
  Tag / fusion protein: 10xHis (N terminal on insert)
Terms and licenses: Academic/Nonprofit Terms; Industry Terms: Not Available to Industry
Depositor comments: Cloned by Iva LUCIC
How to cite: pFBD-Akt1(E17K) was a gift from Thomas Leonard & Ivan Yudushkin (Addgene plasmid # 86563 ; http://n2t.net/addgene:86563 ; RRID:Addgene_86563)
