[The description below was written by a language model from this plasmid's Addgene catalogue record and pLannotate feature annotations shown in this document.]
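Description:
pFBD-Akt1(E17K) is a baculovirus donor plasmid of about 8.4 kb, built on the pFastBac Dual backbone for protein expression in insect cells. In E. coli it replicates from a high-copy ColE1/pUC-type origin and is selected with ampicillin through the bla gene; an f1 origin is also present. The expression region lies between the Tn7L and Tn7R ends of a mini-Tn7 element, together with a gentamicin acetyltransferase gene driven by the Pc integron promoter. This arrangement allows site-specific transposition of the whole cassette into a baculovirus bacmid, with gentamicin selecting for the transposed segment. The resulting recombinant bacmid is used to produce virus for infecting insect cells.

pFastBac Dual carries two divergent late baculovirus promoters, and both appear to be occupied here. The polyhedrin promoter drives full-length human AKT1 carrying the E17K substitution in its PH domain, terminated by the SV40 polyadenylation signal. The catalogue entry lists an N-terminal 10xHis tag, and the feature table additionally detects a Strep-Tag II between the His tag and the Akt1 coding sequence, which would allow tandem affinity purification. In the opposite orientation, the p10 promoter precedes a coding sequence annotated as human PDPK1 (PDK1), followed by the HSV TK polyadenylation signal. PDK1 is the upstream kinase that phosphorylates and activates Akt. The catalogue fields do not mention this second insert, so its presence rests only on the sequence annotation, but it suggests co-expression intended to yield phosphorylated Akt1. The stated purpose is expression of the full-length Akt1(E17K) mutant, and the tags and insect expression system are consistent with producing recombinant protein for purification.
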