Features (pLannotate 1.2.2; 20 found; start..end, strand, type, name):
     18..606     +  rep_origin     ori: high-copy-number ColE1/pMB1/pBR322/pUC origin of replication
    792..843     -  misc_feature   bom (fragment): basis of mobility region from pBR322
    911..1135    -  mobile_element Tn7R: mini-Tn7 element (right end of the Tn7 transposon) Tn7
   1202..1735    -  CDS            GmR: gentamycin acetyltransferase; aacC1; confers resistance to gentamycin
   1924..1952    -  promoter       Pc promoter: intI1 (promoter lies within the coding sequence); class 1 integron promoter
   1930..2289    -  CDS            YPR2_ECOLX (fragment): Protein predicted: Swiss-Prot protein existence level 4. From Escherichia coli.
   2460..2508    -  polyA_signal   HSV TK poly(A) signal: herpes simplex virus thymidine kinase polyadenylation signal (Cole and Stacy, 1985)
   2582..4249    -  CDS            PDPK1: PDPK1_HUMAN - Also known as PDK1. Experimental evidence at protein level: Swiss-Prot protein existence level 1. Serine/threonine kinase which acts as a master kinase, phosphorylating and activating a subgroup of the AGC family of protein kinases. Its targets include: protein kinase B (PKB/AKT1, PKB/AKT2, PKB/AKT3), p70 ribosomal protein S6 kinase (RPS6KB1), p90 ribosomal protein S6 kinase (RPS6KA1, RPS6KA2 and RPS6KA3), cyclic AMP-dependent protein kinase (PRKACA), protein kinase C (PRKCD and PRKCZ), serum and glucocorticoid-inducible kinase (SGK1, SGK2 and SGK3), p21-activated kinase-1 (PAK1)
   4297..4406    -  promoter       p10 promoter: baculovirus promoter for expression in insect cells
   4430..4521    +  promoter       polyhedrin promoter: polh from Autographa californica; promoter for the baculovirus polyhedrin gene
   4570..4599    +  CDS            10xHis: 10xHis affinity tag
   4606..4629    +  CDS            Strep-Tag II: peptide that binds Strep-Tactin®, an engineered form of streptavidin
   4663..6102    +  CDS            Akt1: human serine/threonine protein kinase activated by growth factors; AKT1
   6165..6248    +  CDS            large T antigen (fragment): large T antigen from SV40 (simian virus 40)
   6271..6405    +  polyA_signal   SV40 poly(A) signal: SV40 polyadenylation signal
   6434..6599    -  mobile_element Tn7L: mini-Tn7 element (left end of the Tn7 transposon) Tn7
   6762..6778    +  CDS            lacZα (fragment): LacZα fragment of β-galactosidase; lacZ fragment
   6783..7237    +  rep_origin     f1 ori (sequence partly withheld): f1 bacteriophage origin of replication; arrow indicates direction of (+) strand synthesis
   7263..7367    +  promoter       AmpR promoter: bla
   7368..8228    +  CDS            AmpR: β-lactamase; bla; confers resistance to ampicillin, carbenicillin, and related antibiotics
>Addgene plasmid #86563 | pFBD-Akt1(E17K) | addgene full sequence | sequence record 173549 | Addgene NGS Result
AAGATCAAAGGATCTTCTTGAGATCCTTTTTTTCTGCGCGTAATCTGCTGCTTGCAAACAAAAAAACCAC
CGCTACCAGCGGTGGTTTGTTTGCCGGATCAAGAGCTACCAACTCTTTTTCCGAAGGTAACTGGCTTCAG
CAGAGCGCAGATACCAAATACTGTTCTTCTAGTGTAGCCGTAGTTAGGCCACCACTTCAAGAACTCTGTA
GCACCGCCTACATACCTCGCTCTGCTAATCCTGTTACCAGTGGCTGCTGCCAGTGGCGATAAGTCGTGTC
TTACCGGGTTGGACTCAAGACGATAGTTACCGGATAAGGCGCAGCGGTCGGGCTGAACGGGGGGTTCGTG
CACACAGCCCAGCTTGGAGCGAACGACCTACACCGAACTGAGATACCTACAGCGTGAGCTATGAGAAAGC
GCCACGCTTCCCGAAGGGAGAAAGGCGGACAGGTATCCGGTAAGCGGCAGGGTCGGAACAGGAGAGCGCA
CGAGGGAGCTTCCAGGGGGAAACGCCTGGTATCTTTATAGTCCTGTCGGGTTTCGCCACCTCTGACTTGA
GCGTCGATTTTTGTGATGCTCGTCAGGGGGGCGGAGCCTATGGAAAAACGCCAGCAACGCGGCCTTTTTA
CGGTTCCTGGCCTTTTGCTGGCCTTTTGCTCACATGTTCTTTCCTGCGTTATCCCCTGATTCTGTGGATA
ACCGTATTACCGCCTTTGAGTGAGCTGATACCGCTCGCCGCAGCCGAACGACCGAGCGCAGCGAGTCAGT
GAGCGAGGAAGCGGAAGAGCGCCTGATGCGGTATTTTCTCCTTACGCATCTGTGCGGTATTTCACACCGC
ATAGACCAGCCGCGTAACCTGGCAAAATCGGTTACGGTTGAGTAATAAATGGATGCCCTGCGTAAGCGGG
TGTGGGCGGACAATAAAGTCTTAAACTGAACAAAATAGATCTAAACTATGACAATAAAGTCTTAAACTAG
ACAGAATAGTTGTAAACTGAAATCAGTCCAGTTATGCTGTGAAAAAGCATACTGGACTTTTGTTATGGCT
AAAGCAAACTCTTCATTTTCTGAAGTGCAAATTGCCCGTCGTATTAAAGAGGGGCGTGGCCAAGGGCATG
GTAAAGACTATATTCGCGGCGTTGTGACAATTTACCGAACAACTCCGCGGCCGGGAAGCCGATCTCGGCT
TGAACGAATTGTTAGGTGGCGGTACTTGGGTCGATATCAAAGTGCATCACTTCTTCCCGTATGCCCAACT
TTGTATAGAGAGCCACTGCGGGATCGTCACCGTAATCTGCTTGCACGTAGATCACATAAGCACCAAGCGC
GTTGGCCTCATGCTTGAGGAGATTGATGAGCGCGGTGGCAATGCCCTGCCTCCGGTGCTCGCCGGAGACT
GCGAGATCATAGATATAGATCTCACTACGCGGCTGCTCAAACTTGGGCAGAACGTAAGCCGCGAGAGCGC
CAACAACCGCTTCTTGGTCGAAGGCAGCAAGCGCGATGAATGTCTTACTACGGAGCAAGTTCCCGAGGTA
ATCGGAGTCCGGCTGATGTTGGGAGTAGGTGGCTACGTCTCCGAACTCACGACCGAAAAGATCAAGAGCA
GCCCGCATGGATTTGACTTGGTCAGGGCCGAGCCTACATGTGCGAATGATGCCCATACTTGAGCCACCTA
ACTTTGTTTTAGGGCGACTGCCCTGCTGCGTAACATCGTTGCTGCTGCGTAACATCGTTGCTGCTCCATA
ACATCAAACATCGACCCACGGCGTAACGCGCTTGCTGCTTGGATGCCCGAGGCATAGACTGTACAAAAAA
ACAGTCATAACAAGCCATGAAAACCGCCACTGCGCCGTTACCACCGCTGCGTTCGGTCAAGGTTCTGGAC
CAGTTGCGTGAGCGCATACGCTACTTGCATTACAGTTTACGAACCGAACAGGCTTATGTCAACTGGGTTC
GTGCCTTCATCCGTTTCCACGGTGTGCGTCACCCGGCAACCTTGGGCAGCAGCGAAGTCGAGGCATTTCT
GTCCTGGCTGGCGAACGAGCGCAAGGTTTCGGTCTCCACGCATCGTCAGGCATTGGCGGCCTTGCTGTTC
TTCTACGGCAAGGTGCTGTGCACGGATCTGCCCTTGCTTCAGGAGATCGGTAGACCTCGGCCGTCGCGGC
GCTTGCCGGTGGTGCTGACCCCGGATGAAGTGGTTCGCATCCTCGGTTTTCTGGAAGGCGAGCATCGTTT
GTTCGCCCAGGACTCTAGCTATAGTTCTAGTGGTTGGCTACGTACCCGTAGTGGCTATGGCAGGGCTTGC
CGCCCCGACGTTGGCTGCGAGCCCTGGGCCTTCACCCGAACTTGGGGGTTGGGGTGGGGAAAAGGAAGAA
ACGCGGGCGTATTGGTCCCAATGGGGTCTCGGTGGGGTATCGACAGAGTGCCAGCCCTGGGACCGAACCC
CGCGTTTATGAACAAACGACCCAACACCCGTGCGTTTTATTCTGTCTTTTTATTGCCGTCATAGCGCGGG
TTCCTTCCGGTATTGTCTCCTTCCGTGTTTCAGTTAGCCTCCCCCATCTCCCGGTACCTCACTGCACAGC
GGCGTCCGGGTGGCTCTGGTATCGCTGCCTCCAAACCTCCTGGATCTTCCTGCACCACTTGTGTGCGTTC
CCGCTGGGGTCCATCAGATAATACGTCCTGTTAGGCGTGTGGACAAAGAAAGTTTTAAAATTCTTGGCCT
CTGGTCGAAGTTCTTGTGACCAAGGAATTTCACCTTTCAGAACTTTGTTGACAGGATCCACATAATATAA
ATGTGGTCCTTCTGTGAGCAACAGCTGTCGTCGTCTTGCAAATAAACCCTTCCGCTTATCCACTGGGCCC
ATCTTTAGTATTAAATTATTTTCTACAAACTGGTGCCAAGGGTTTCCGCCAGCCTGCTTCTCCAACAACA
ACCTCTTCTCATCTTCGGAAAACTGTAAGTCCAGTTCAAAGGAGTTCGAGTCCAGATCGTGAATGTACTG
CTCTATGTTGCTGCCTGACCTCTGGGGCAGGCCCGTGTCGGAGGCTGACAGGGAGTGTGAGGAGGAGGAC
GAAGACACCTGCATGCAGCCAAACTGGCTCAGGAGATTGTCATAATTGCCATAGCAGTCCTCGTCGTCTT
CCGACATAGCCGGCAGGTAAGCGGTGAGCTTCGGAGGCGTCTGCTGGTGCAGGTTCTCCCACGTGACGGA
CTCGAAGAACGGGTGTGCTTTAAGAGGTCCGTATCCTTCCATTTCCTCACAGCCTAACCGCTTTGTGGCA
TCTAAAACCAAAAGTTTCTCCACGAGGTCTCTTGCCTTAGGGAAGAATTTTTCTGGAAAGTCATATTCCA
ACTTAATGATCTTCTGAAATATAAGATACTCGTTTCCAGCTCGGAATGGTGGGAGTCCTGCCACAAGCTG
GTATATTATGCATCCAAGAGCCCAAAGGTCTGAACTCTTACAGGCGGACTTCTCCGTGAGCAGCTCTGGA
GAAACGTACTGCGCTGTTCCCACGAATGAGTTGGCCCTGGCTTGTTTGCTCTCTGGGGATAAGACTTTTG
CTGTTCCAAAATCTGTGATCTGGATGTGCATATCTTCATTTAACAAAATGTTTTCCGGTTTAAGGTCCCT
GTGAATGATGCCCTTGCCGTGCAAGTACTCTAAAGCAGACACAATCTCAGCCGTGTAAAATCGGGTACAG
GTCTCATCGAATGAACCGATTTTGCGAATATATTTAAGTAGTTCTCCATTTTTGGCATAACTAAGGCCGA
AATACAGCTTCTCGTCGTCCTGAAATGTGAAGTAAAGCTTAACAAAGAAGGGGTGATCCAGGCGCGACAT
GACATCCCGCTCTCTGGTTACATAGGGGACCTTGTTCTCTTTTATGATATGTCGCTTCTCCAGAATTTTA
ATCGCATATTCTCTGGAGGTTGCCAGTTCTCGAGCCAGGACAACCGTGGAAAAAGAGCCTTCCCCAAGGA
TTTTCCCAAACTTGAAGTCCTCAGGCCGCTTCTTCCGAGGCTGCGGCGGAGGCTGGGCATGCTGCAGGGA
GCCGGCGCCGGGCCGAGGCTCGGCTGCAGTGCCGTCCATGGCGGGGCCCTGCCTGCTGCCACCAGGAATG
CCAGGGGGCGTGCTGGACTCAGTCTGGGTCCTCACCATTGATGGGGATGGGCAGGAACATAACACCACGC
TGGACTGGATGGGCACGGCGTCATACAGCTGGCTGGTGGTCCTGGCCATGCTAGCACCATGGCTCGAGAT
CCCGGGTGATCAAGTCTTCGTCGAGTGATTGTAAATAAAATGTAATTTACAGTATAGTATTTTAATTAAT
ATACAAATGATTTGATAATAATTCTTATTTAACTATAATATATTGTGTTGGGTTGAATTAAAGGTCCGTA
TACTCCGGAATATTAATAGATCATGGAGATAATTAAAATGATAACCATCTCGCAAATAAATAAGTATTTT
ACTGTTTTCGTAACAGTTTTGTAATAAAAAAACCTATAAATATTCCGGATTATTCATACCGTCCCACCAT
CGGGCGCGGATCCATGTCGCACCATCACCATCACCATCACCATCACCATGCAAGCTGGAGCCACCCGCAG
TTCGAAAAGGGCTCCGGTGAAAACCTGTATTTCCAGGCGCGCATGAGCGACGTGGCTATTGTGAAGGAGG
GTTGGCTGCACAAACGAGGGAAGTACATCAAGACCTGGCGGCCACGCTACTTCCTCCTCAAGAATGATGG
CACCTTCATTGGCTACAAGGAGCGGCCGCAGGATGTGGACCAACGTGAGGCTCCCCTCAACAACTTCTCT
GTGGCGCAGTGCCAGCTGATGAAGACGGAGCGGCCCCGGCCCAACACCTTCATCATCCGCTGCCTGCAGT
GGACCACTGTCATCGAACGCACCTTCCATGTGGAGACTCCTGAGGAGCGGGAGGAGTGGACAACCGCCAT
CCAGACTGTGGCTGACGGCCTCAAGAAGCAGGAGGAGGAGGAGATGGACTTCCGGTCGGGCTCACCCAGT
GACAACTCAGGGGCTGAAGAGATGGAGGTGTCCCTGGCCAAGCCCAAGCACCGCGTGACCATGAACGAGT
TTGAGTACCTGAAGCTGCTGGGCAAGGGCACTTTCGGCAAGGTGATCCTGGTGAAGGAGAAGGCCACAGG
CCGCTACTACGCCATGAAGATCCTCAAGAAGGAAGTCATCGTGGCCAAGGACGAGGTGGCCCACACACTC
ACCGAGAACCGCGTCCTGCAGAACTCCAGGCACCCCTTCCTCACAGCCCTGAAGTACTCTTTCCAGACCC
ACGACCGCCTCTGCTTTGTCATGGAGTACGCCAACGGGGGCGAGCTGTTCTTCCACCTGTCCCGGGAGCG
TGTGTTCTCCGAGGACCGGGCCCGCTTCTATGGCGCTGAGATTGTGTCAGCCCTGGACTACCTGCACTCG
GAGAAGAACGTGGTGTACCGGGACCTCAAGCTGGAGAACCTCATGCTGGACAAGGACGGGCACATTAAGA
TCACAGACTTCGGGCTGTGCAAGGAGGGGATCAAGGACGGTGCCACCATGAAGACCTTTTGCGGCACACC
TGAGTACCTGGCCCCCGAGGTGCTGGAGGACAATGACTACGGCCGTGCAGTGGACTGGTGGGGGCTGGGC
GTGGTCATGTACGAGATGATGTGCGGTCGCCTGCCCTTCTACAACCAGGACCATGAGAAGCTTTTTGAGC
TCATCCTCATGGAGGAGATCCGCTTCCCGCGCACGCTTGGTCCCGAGGCCAAGTCCTTGCTTTCAGGGCT
GCTCAAGAAGGACCCCAAGCAGAGGCTTGGCGGGGGCTCCGAGGACGCCAAGGAGATCATGCAGCATCGC
TTCTTTGCCGGTATCGTGTGGCAGCACGTGTACGAGAAGAAGCTCAGCCCACCCTTCAAGCCCCAGGTCA
CGTCGGAGACTGACACCAGGTATTTTGATGAGGAGTTCACGGCCCAGATGATCACCATCACACCACCTGA
CCAAGATGACAGCATGGAGTGTGTGGACAGCGAGCGCAGGCCCCACTTCCCCCAGTTCTCCTACTCGGCC
AGCAGCACGGCCTGAGCGGCCGCTTTCGAATCTAGAGCCTGCAGTCTCGACAAGCTTGTCGAGAAGTACT
AGAGGATCATAATCAGCCATACCACATTTGTAGAGGTTTTACTTGCTTTAAAAAACCTCCCACACCTCCC
CCTGAACCTGAAACATAAAATGAATGCAATTGTTGTTGTTAACTTGTTTATTGCAGCTTATAATGGTTAC
AAATAAAGCAATAGCATCACAAATTTCACAAATAAAGCATTTTTTTCACTGCATTCTAGTTGTGGTTTGT
CCAAACTCATCAATGTATCTTATCATGTCTGGATCTGATCACTGCTTGAGCCTAGGAGATCCGAACCAGA
TAAGTGAAATCTAGTTCCAAACTATTTTGTCATTTTTAATTTTCGTATTAGCTTACGACGCTACACCCAG
TTCCCATCTATTTTGTCACTCTTCCCTAAATAATCCTTAAAAACTCCATTTCCACCCCTCCCAGTTCCCA
ACTATTTTGTCCGCCCACAGCGGGGCATTTTTCTTCCTGTTATGTTTTTAATCAAACATCCTGCCAACTC
CATGTGACAAACCGTCATCTTCGGCTACTTTTTCTCTGTCACAGAATGAAAATTTTTCTGTCATCTCTTC
GTTATTAATGTTTGTAATTGACTGAATATCAACGCTTATTTGCAGCCTGAATGGCGAATGGG
[124 nt withheld, positions 6783-6906]
C
[91 nt withheld, positions 6908-6998]
A
[49 nt withheld, positions 7000-7048]
CCTTTGACGTTGGAGTCCACGTTCTT
[37 nt withheld, positions 7075-7111]
ACCCTATCTCGGTCTATTCTTTTGATTTATAAGGGATTTTGCCGATTTCGGCCTATTGGTTAAAAAATGA
GCTGATTTAACAAAAATTTAACGCGAATTTTAACAAAATATTAACGCTTACAATTTAGGTGGCACTTTTC
GGGGAAATGTGCGCGGAACCCCTATTTGTTTATTTTTCTAAATACATTCAAATATGTATCCGCTCATGAG
ACAATAACCCTGATAAATGCTTCAATAATATTGAAAAAGGAAGAGTATGAGTATTCAACATTTCCGTGTC
GCCCTTATTCCCTTTTTTGCGGCATTTTGCCTTCCTGTTTTTGCTCACCCAGAAACGCTGGTGAAAGTAA
AAGATGCTGAAGATCAGTTGGGTGCACGAGTGGGTTACATCGAACTGGATCTCAACAGCGGTAAGATCCT
TGAGAGTTTTCGCCCCGAAGAACGTTTTCCAATGATGAGCACTTTTAAAGTTCTGCTATGTGGCGCGGTA
TTATCCCGTATTGACGCCGGGCAAGAGCAACTCGGTCGCCGCATACACTATTCTCAGAATGACTTGGTTG
AGTACTCACCAGTCACAGAAAAGCATCTTACGGATGGCATGACAGTAAGAGAATTATGCAGTGCTGCCAT
AACCATGAGTGATAACACTGCGGCCAACTTACTTCTGACAACGATCGGAGGACCGAAGGAGCTAACCGCT
TTTTTGCACAACATGGGGGATCATGTAACTCGCCTTGATCGTTGGGAACCGGAGCTGAATGAAGCCATAC
CAAACGACGAGCGTGACACCACGATGCCTGTAGCAATGGCAACAACGTTGCGCAAACTATTAACTGGCGA
ACTACTTACTCTAGCTTCCCGGCAACAATTAATAGACTGGATGGAGGCGGATAAAGTTGCAGGACCACTT
CTGCGCTCGGCCCTTCCGGCTGGCTGGTTTATTGCTGATAAATCTGGAGCCGGTGAGCGTGGGTCTCGCG
GTATCATTGCAGCACTGGGGCCAGATGGTAAGCCCTCCCGTATCGTAGTTATCTACACGACGGGGAGTCA
GGCAACTATGGATGAACGAAATAGACAGATCGCTGAGATAGGTGCCTCACTGATTAAGCATTGGTAACTG
TCAGACCAAGTTTACTCATATATACTTTAGATTGATTTAAAACTTCATTTTTAATTTAAAAGGATCTAGG
TGAAGATCCTTTTTGATAATCTCATGACCAAAATCCCTTAACGTGAGTTTTCGTTCCACTGAGCGTCAGA
CCCCGTAGAA
